Addgene plasmid #53309: pCGN-HCF-1 fl
Purpose: plasmid contains human HCFC1 full length gene with HA and c-myc tags
Depositing lab: Winship Herr. Depositing organization: Cold Spring Harbor Laboratory. Publication: The VP16 accessory protein HCF is a family of polypeptides processed from a large precursor protein. Wilson AC, LaMarco K, Peterson MG, Herr W. Cell. 1993 Jul 16;74(1):115-25. 10.1016/0092-8674(93)90299-6 PubMed 8392914.
Backbone
  Vector backbone: pCGN
  Backbone size w/o insert (bp): 5063
  Total vector size (bp): 11252
  Vector type: Mammalian Expression
Growth in bacteria
  Bacterial resistance: Ampicillin, 100 μg/mL
  Growth temperature: 37°C
  Growth strain: DH5alpha
  Copy number: High Copy
Gene/Insert
  Gene/Insert name: HCFC1 (alt names: HCF-1; HCF-1 fl)
  Species: H. sapiens (human)
  Insert size (bp): 6105
  GenBank ID: L20010.1
  Entrez Gene: HCFC1 (a.k.a. CFF, HCF, HCF-1, HCF1, HFC1, MAHCX, MRX3, PPP1R89, VCAF, XLID3)
  Promoter: CMV
  Tag / fusion protein: HA (N terminal on backbone); c-myc (C terminal on insert)
  Cloning method: Restriction Enzyme; 5′ cloning site XbaI (not destroyed); 3′ cloning site BamHI (not destroyed)
  Sequencing primers: 5′ CMV_for; 3′ -
Terms and licenses: Academic/Nonprofit Terms; Industry Terms: Not Available to Industry
How to cite: pCGN-HCF-1 fl was a gift from Winship Herr (Addgene plasmid # 53309 ; http://n2t.net/addgene:53309 ; RRID:Addgene_53309)
