[The description below was written by a language model from this plasmid's Addgene catalogue record, the feature table of its GenBank file and pLannotate feature annotations shown in this document.]
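Description:
pCGN-HCF-1 fl is a mammalian expression plasmid of about 11.25 kb, built on the pCGN backbone, that carries the full-length human HCFC1 (HCF-1) coding sequence as an insert of roughly 6.1 kb cloned between XbaI and BamHI sites. It is propagated in E. coli as a high-copy plasmid through a ColE1/pUC-type origin and selected with ampicillin via the bla gene. An f1 origin is present, along with remnants of earlier cloning vectors (fragments of lacZα, lacI, rop, bom and a pBluescript polylinker) and a T7 promoter lying just upstream of the CMV enhancer. No mammalian selection marker is annotated, so the plasmid appears suited to transient transfection. An SV40 origin embedded in the SV40 early promoter region could support episomal replication in cells that supply large T antigen.

Expression is driven by the human CMV immediate-early enhancer and promoter, followed by the HSV thymidine kinase 5′ untranslated region and a backbone-encoded HA epitope tag that is fused to the N terminus of HCF-1. The catalogue also lists a C-terminal c-myc tag on the insert, although neither feature table annotates it. A 6xHis feature called within the HCFC1 reading frame in one table is most likely a chance histidine run in the native protein rather than an engineered tag. Downstream, a rabbit β-globin intron, partial globin exon sequence and poly(A) signal provide splicing and 3′ end processing. The two sequence records differ slightly in length (11,252 versus 11,243 nt) but agree in layout. HCF-1 is the host cell factor that assembles with the HSV transactivator VP16 and POU2F1 on viral immediate-early promoters and is processed from a large precursor into a family of polypeptides. Tags at the two ends should therefore allow the N- and C-terminal products to be followed separately.
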