LOCUS       Exported 11252 bp ds-DNA circular SYN 12-MAY-2021
DEFINITION  plasmid contains human HCFC1 full length gene with HA and c-myc
            tags.
ACCESSION   .
VERSION     .
KEYWORDS    pCGN-HCF-1 fl
SOURCE      synthetic DNA construct
  ORGANISM  synthetic DNA construct
REFERENCE   1 (bases 1 to 11252)
  AUTHORS   Wilson AC, LaMarco K, Peterson MG, Herr W
  TITLE     The VP16 accessory protein HCF is a family of polypeptides processed
            from a large precursor protein.
  JOURNAL   Cell. 1993 Jul 16;74(1):115-25.
  PUBMED    8392914
REFERENCE   2 (bases 1 to 11252)
  AUTHORS   .
  TITLE     Direct Submission
  JOURNAL   Exported May 12, 2021 from SnapGene Server 1.1.58
            http://www.snapgene.com
FEATURES             Location/Qualifiers
     source          1..11252
                     /organism="synthetic DNA construct"
                     /mol_type="other DNA"
     promoter        304..507
                     /label=CMV promoter
                     /note="human cytomegalovirus (CMV) immediate early
                     promoter"
     primer_bind     458..478
                     /label=CMV-F
                     /note="Human CMV immediate early promoter, forward primer"
     primer_bind     504..528
                     /label=LNCX
                     /note="Human CMV promoter, forward primer"
     5'UTR           597..636
                     /label=HSV TK 5'-UTR
                     /note="5' untranslated region from the herpes simplex virus
                     thymidine kinase gene"
     CDS             666..692
                     /codon_start=1
                     /product="HA (human influenza hemagglutinin) epitope tag"
                     /label=HA
                     /translation="YPYDVPDYA"
     CDS             3128..3145
                     /codon_start=1
                     /product="6xHis affinity tag"
                     /label=6xHis
                     /translation="HHHHHH"
     intron          6941..7513
                     /label=-beta-globin intron
                     /note="intron from rabbit beta-globin gene"
     primer_bind     complement(7645..7664)
                     /label=Bglob-pA-R
                     /note="Rabbit beta-globin polyA region, reverse primer"
     polyA_signal    7710..7765
                     /label=-beta-globin poly(A) signal
                     /note="rabbit beta-globin polyadenylation signal (Gil and
                     Proudfoot, 1987)"
     primer_bind     complement(7764..7783)
                     /label=rbglobpA-R
                     /note="Rabbit beta-globin polyA, reverse primer. Also
                     called rb-glob-pA-term-R"
     promoter        complement(8102..8298)
                     /label=SV40 promoter
                     /note="SV40 early promoter"
     rep_origin      8116..8251
                     /label=SV40 ori
                     /note="SV40 origin of replication"
     primer_bind     complement(8170..8189)
                     /label=SV40pro-F
                     /note="SV40 promoter/origin, forward primer"
     primer_bind     complement(8365..8382)
                     /label=L4440
                     /note="L4440 vector, forward primer"
     rep_origin      complement(8536..9124)
                     /direction=LEFT
                     /label=ori
                     /note="high-copy-number ColE1/pMB1/pBR322/pUC origin of
                     replication"
     primer_bind     complement(8616..8635)
                     /label=pBR322ori-F
                     /note="pBR322 origin, forward primer"
     CDS             complement(9295..10155)
                     /codon_start=1
                     /gene="bla"
                     /product="beta-lactamase"
                     /label=AmpR
                     /note="confers resistance to ampicillin, carbenicillin, and
                     related antibiotics"
                     /translation="MSIQHFRVALIPFFAAFCLPVFAHPETLVKVKDAEDQLGARVGYI
                     ELDLNSGKILESFRPEERFPMMSTFKVLLCGAVLSRIDAGQEQLGRRIHYSQNDLVEYS
                     PVTEKHLTDGMTVRELCSAAITMSDNTAANLLLTTIGGPKELTAFLHNMGDHVTRLDRW
                     EPELNEAIPNDERDTTMPVAMATTLRKLLTGELLTLASRQQLIDWMEADKVAGPLLRSA
                     LPAGWFIADKSGAGERGSRGIIAALGPDGKPSRIVVIYTTGSQATMDERNRQIAEIGAS
                     LIKHW"
     primer_bind     9918..9937
                     /label=Amp-R
                     /note="Ampicillin resistance gene, reverse primer"
     promoter        complement(10156..10260)
                     /gene="bla"
                     /label=AmpR promoter
     primer_bind     10328..10346
                     /label=pBRforEco
                     /note="pBR322 vectors, upsteam of EcoRI site, forward
                     primer"
     primer_bind     complement(10384..10406)
                     /label=pGEX 3'
                     /note="pGEX vectors, reverse primer"
     primer_bind     10506..10525
                     /label=pRS-marker
                     /note="pRS vectors, use to sequence yeast selectable
                     marker"
     rep_origin      complement(10592..11047)
                     /direction=LEFT
                     /label=f1 ori
                     /note="f1 bacteriophage origin of replication; arrow
                     indicates direction of (+) strand synthesis"
     primer_bind     complement(10729..10750)
                     /label=F1ori-F
                     /note="F1 origin, forward primer"
     primer_bind     10941..10960
                     /label=F1ori-R
                     /note="F1 origin, reverse primer"
     primer_bind     11177..11199
                     /label=M13/pUC Forward
                     /note="In lacZ gene"
     primer_bind     11191..11208
                     /label=M13 Forward
                     /note="In lacZ gene. Also called M13-F20 or M13 (-21)
                     Forward"
     primer_bind     11192..11208
                     /label=M13 fwd
                     /note="common sequencing primer, one of multiple similar
                     variants"
     primer_bind     11215..11234
                     /label=T7
                     /note="T7 promoter, forward primer"
     promoter        11215..11233
                     /label=T7 promoter
                     /note="promoter for bacteriophage T7 RNA polymerase"
     enhancer        11252..303
                     /label=CMV enhancer
                     /note="human cytomegalovirus immediate early enhancer"
ORIGIN
        1 gttacataac ttacggtaaa tggcccgcct ggctgaccgc ccaacgaccc ccgcccattg
       61 acgtcaataa tgacgtatgt tcccatagta acgccaatag ggactttcca ttgacgtcaa
      121 tgggtggagt atttacggta aactgcccac ttggcagtac atcaagtgta tcatatgcca
      181 agtacgcccc ctattgacgt caatgacggt aaatggcccg cctggcatta tgcccagtac
      241 atgaccttat gggactttcc tacttggcag tacatctacg tattagtcat cgctattacc
      301 atggtgatgc ggttttggca gtacatcaat gggcgtggat agcggtttga ctcacgggga
      361 tttccaagtc tccaccccat tgacgtcaat gggagtttgt tttggcacca aaatcaacgg
      421 gactttccaa aatgtcgtaa caactccgcc ccattgacgc aaatgggcgg taggcgtgta
      481 cggtgggagg tctatataag cagagctcgt ttagtgaacc gtcagatcgc ctggagacgc
      541 catccacgct gttttgacct ccatagaaga caccgggacc gatccagcct ccgggggatc
      601 ttggtggcgt gaaactcccg cacctcttcg gccagcgcct tgtagaagcg cgtatggctt
      661 ctagctatcc ttatgacgtg cctgactatg ccagcctggg aggaccttct agatcacgtc
      721 gtgcatctgg tacgtacgga cgcgtcgctt cggccgtgtc gcccgccaac ttgccagcgg
      781 tgcttctgca gccccgctgg aagcgagtgg tgggctggtc gggtccggtg ccacggcccc
      841 gccacggcca ccgcgccgtg gccatcaagg agctcatcgt ggtgtttggc ggcggcaacg
      901 agggaatagt ggacgaactg cacgtgtaca acacggcaac caaccagtgg ttcatcccag
      961 ccgtgagggg ggacattccc cctgggtgtg cagcctatgg cttcgtgtgt gacgggactc
     1021 gcctcctggt gtttggtggg atggtggagt atgggaaata cagcaatgac ctctacgaac
     1081 tccaggcgag ccggtgggag tggaagagac tcaaagcaaa gacgcccaaa aacgggcccc
     1141 ctccgtgtcc tcgactcggg cacagcttct cccttgtggg caacaaatgc tacctgtttg
     1201 ggggtctggc caatgatagc gaggacccaa agaacaacat tccaaggtac ctgaatgact
     1261 tatatatcct ggaattacgg ccaggctctg gagtggtagc ctgggacatt cccatcactt
     1321 acggggtcct accaccaccc cgggagtcac atactgccgt ggtctacacc gaaaaagaca
     1381 ataagaagtc caagctggtg atctacggcg ggatgagtgg ctgcaggctg ggggacctgt
     1441 ggaccctaga tattgacacc ctgacgtgga ataagcccag tctcagcggg gtggcgcctc
     1501 ttcctcgcag tctccactcg gcaaccacca tcggaaataa aatgtacgtg tttggtggct
     1561 gggtgcctct cgtcatggat gacgtcaaag tggccacaca cgagaaggag tggaagtgta
     1621 ccaacacgct ggcttgtctc aacctggata ccatggcctg ggagaccatc ctgatggata
     1681 cactggagga caacatcccc cgtgctcggg ctggccactg cgcagtcgcc atcaacaccc
     1741 gcctgtacat ttggagtggg cgtgacggct accgcaaggc ctggaacaac caggtctgct
     1801 gcaaggacct ctggtaccta gagacagaaa agccaccacc cccagcccga gtacaactgg
     1861 tacgcgccaa caccaactcc ctggaggtga gctggggggc agtggcaaca gccgacagct
     1921 accttctcca gctccagaaa tatgacattc ctgccacggc tgctactgcc acctccccta
     1981 cacccaatcc ggtcccatct gtgcctgcca accctcccaa gagccctgcc ccagcagcag
     2041 ccgcacctgc tgtgcagccg ctgacccaag taggcatcac gctcctgccc caggctgccc
     2101 ccgcaccccc gaccaccacc accatccagg tcttgccaac ggtgcctggc agctccattt
     2161 ctgtgcccac cgcagccagg actcaaggtg tccctgctgt tctcaaagtg accggtcctc
     2221 aggctacaac aggaactcca ttggtcacca tgcgacctgc cagccaggct gggaaagccc
     2281 ctgtcaccgt gacctccctt cccgccggag tgcggatggt tgtgccaaca cagagtgccc
     2341 agggaacggt gattggcagt agcccacaga tgagtgggat ggccgcactg gccgctgcgg
     2401 ccgctgccac ccagaagatc cccccttcct cggcacccac ggtgctgagt gtcccagcgg
     2461 gtaccaccat cgtgaagacc atggctgtga cacctggcac taccaccctc ccagccactg
     2521 tgaaggtggc ctcctcgcca gtcatggtga gcaaccctgc cactcgcatg ctgaagactg
     2581 cagccgccca ggtggggaca tcggtttcct ccgccaccaa cacgtctacc cgccctatca
     2641 tcacagtgca caagtcaggc actgtgacag tggcccagca agcccaggtg gtgaccacag
     2701 ttgtgggcgg ggtcaccaag accatcaccc tggtgaagag ccccatctct gtcccaggag
     2761 gcagtgctct gatttccaat ctgggcaaag tgatgtcggt ggtccagacc aaaccagttc
     2821 agacttcagc agtcacaggc caggcgtcca cgggtcctgt gactcagatc atccagacca
     2881 aagggcccct gccagcggga acaatcctga agctggtgac ctcagcagat ggcaagccca
     2941 ccaccatcat cactaccacg caggccagtg gggcggggac caagcccacc atcctgggca
     3001 tcagcagcgt ctcccccagt accaccaagc ccggcacgac caccatcatc aaaaccatcc
     3061 ccatgtcggc catcatcacc caggcgggcg ccacgggtgt gaccagcagt cctggcatca
     3121 agtcccccat caccatcatc accaccaagg tgatgacttc aggaactgga gcacctgcga
     3181 aaatcatcac tgctgtcccc aaaattgcca ctggccacgg gcagcaggga gtgacccagg
     3241 tggtgcttaa gggggccccg ggacagccag gcaccatcct ccgcactgtg cccatggggg
     3301 gtgttcgcct ggtcacaccc gtcaccgtct ccgccgtcaa gccagccgtc accacgttgg
     3361 ttgtgaaagg caccacaggt gtcacgaccc taggcacagt gacaggcacc gtctccacca
     3421 gccttgccgg ggcggggggc cacagcacta gtgcttccct ggccacgccc atcaccacct
     3481 tgggcaccat tgccaccctc tcaagccagg tgatcaaccc cactgccatc actgtgtcgg
     3541 ccgcacagac cacgctgaca gcggcaggcg ggctcacaac cccaaccatc accatgcagc
     3601 ccgtgtccca gcccacccag gtaactctga tcacggcacc tagtggggtg gaggcccagc
     3661 ctgtgcatga cctccctgtg tccattctgg cctccccgac tacagaacag cccaccgcca
     3721 cagttaccat cgccgactca ggccagggtg atgtgcagcc tggcactgtc accttggtgt
     3781 gctccaaccc accctgtgag acccacgaga ctggcaccac caacacggcc accactactg
     3841 ttgtggctaa ccttggggga cacccccagc ccacccaagt gcagttcgtc tgtgacagac
     3901 aggaggcagc tgcttctctt gtgacctcga ctgtgggcca gcagaatggt agcgtggtcc
     3961 gagtctgttc gaacccgccc tgcgagaccc acgagacggg caccaccaac accgccacca
     4021 ccgccacctc caacatggcc gggcagcatg gctgctcaaa cccaccctgc gagacccacg
     4081 agacgggcac caccaacact gccactacag ccatgtcgag cgtcggcgcc aaccaccagc
     4141 gagatgcccg tcgggcctgt gcagctggca cccctgccgt gatccggatc agtgtggcca
     4201 ctggggcgct ggaggcagcc cagggctcta agtcccagtg ccaaacccgc cagaccagcg
     4261 cgaccagcac caccatgact gtgatggcca ccggggcccc gtgctcggcc ggcccactcc
     4321 ttgggccgag catggcacgg gagcccgggg gccgcagccc tgcttttgtg cagttggccc
     4381 ctctgagcag caaagtcagg ctgagcagcc caagcattaa ggaccttcct gcggggcgcc
     4441 acagccatgc ggtcagcacc gctgccatga cccgttccag cgtgggtgct ggggagcccc
     4501 gcatggcacc tgtgtgcgag agcctccagg gtggctcgcc cagcaccaca gtgactgtga
     4561 cagccctgga ggcactgctg tgcccctcgg ccaccgtgac ccaagtctgc tccaacccac
     4621 catgtgagac ccacgagaca ggcaccacca acaccgccac tacctcgaat gcaggcagcg
     4681 cccagagggt gtgctccaac ccgccatgcg agacccacga gacgggcacc acccacacgg
     4741 ccaccaccgc tacttcaaac gggggcacgg gccagcccga gggtgggcag cagccccctg
     4801 ctggtcgccc ctgtgagaca caccagacca cttccactgg caccaccatg tcggtcagcg
     4861 tgggtgccct gcttcccgac gccacttctt cccacaggac cgtggagtct ggcctagagg
     4921 tggcggcggc acccagcgtc accccccagg ctggcaccgc gctgctggct cctttcccaa
     4981 cacagagggt gtgctccaac cccccctgtg agacccacga gacgggcacc actcacacgg
     5041 ccaccactgt cacttccaac atgagttcaa accaagaccc cccacctgct gccagcgatc
     5101 agggagaggt ggagagcacc cagggcgaca gcgtgaacat caccagctcc agtgccatca
     5161 cgacaaccgt gtcctccaca ctgacgcggg ctgtgaccac cgtgacgcag tccacaccgg
     5221 tcccgggccc ctctgtgccg cccccagagg aactccaggt gtcgccaggt cctcgccagc
     5281 agctgccgcc acggcagctt ctgcagtcgg cttccacagc cctgatgggg gagtccgccg
     5341 aggtcctgtc agcctcccag acccctgagc tcccggccgc cgtggatctg agcagcacag
     5401 gggagccatc ttcgggccag gagtctgccg gctctgcggt ggtggccact gtggtggtcc
     5461 agccaccccc acccacacag tccgaagtag accagttatc acttccccaa gagctaatgg
     5521 ccgaggccca agctggcacc accaccctca tggtaacggg gctcaccccc gaggagctgg
     5581 cagtgacggc tgctgcagaa gcagctgccc aggccgcagc cacggaggaa gcccaggccc
     5641 tggccatcca ggcggtgctc caggccgcgc agcaggccgt catgggcacc ggcgagccca
     5701 tggacacctc cgaggcagca gcaaccgtga ctcaggcgga gctggggcac ctgtcggccg
     5761 agggtcagga gggccaggcc accaccatac ccattgtgct gacacagcag gagctggctg
     5821 ccctggtgca gcagcagcag ctgcaggagg cccaggccca gcagcagcat caccacctcc
     5881 ccactgaggc cctggcccct gccgacagtc tcaacgaccc agccattgag agcaattgcc
     5941 tcaatgagct ggccggcacg gtccccagca ctgtggcgct gctgccctca acggccactg
     6001 agagcctggc tccatccaac acatttgtgg ccccccagcc ggttgtggtg gccagcccag
     6061 ccaagctgca ggctgcagct accctgaccg aagtggccaa tggcatcgag tccctgggtg
     6121 tgaagccaga cctcccgccc ccacccagca aagcccccat gaagaaggaa aaccagtggt
     6181 ttgatgtggg agtcattaag ggcaccaatg taatggtgac acactatttc ctgccaccag
     6241 atgatgctgt cccatcagac gatgatttgg gcaccgtccc tgactataac cagctgaaga
     6301 agcaggagct gcagccaggc acagcctata agtttcgtgt tgccggaatc aatgcctgtg
     6361 gccgggggcc cttcagcgaa atctcagcct ttaagacgtg cctgcctggt ttcccagggg
     6421 ccccttgtgc cattaaaatc agcaaaagtc cggatggtgc tcacctcacc tgggagccac
     6481 cctctgtgac ctccggcaag attatcgagt actccgtgta cctggccatc cagagctcac
     6541 aggctggggg cgagctcaag agctccaccc cggcccagct ggccttcatg cgggtgtact
     6601 gtgggcccag cccctcctgc ctggtgcagt cctccagcct ttccaacgcc cacatcgact
     6661 acaccaccaa gcccgccatc atcttccgca tcgccgcccg caatgagaag ggctatggcc
     6721 cggccacaca agtgaggtgg ctgcaggaaa ccagtaaaga cagctctggc accaagccag
     6781 ccaacaagcg gcccatgtcc tctccagaaa tgaaatctgc tccaaagaaa tctaaggccg
     6841 atggtcaggg cgagcagaag ctgatctctg aggaggacac ggtatcgcga taagcttgat
     6901 atcgaattcc tgcagcccgg gggatcctga gaacttcagg gtgagtttgg ggacccttga
     6961 ttgttctttc tttttcgcta ttgtaaaatt catgttatat ggagggggca aagttttcag
     7021 ggtgttgttt agaatgggaa gatgtccctt gtatcaccat ggaccctcat gataattttg
     7081 tttctttcac tttctactct gttgacaacc attgtctcct cttattttct tttcattttc
     7141 tgtaactttt tcgttaaact ttagcttgca tttgtaacga atttttaaat tcacttttgt
     7201 ttatttgtca gattgtaagt actttctcta atcacttttt tttcaaggca atcagggtat
     7261 attatattgt acttcagcac agttttagag aacaattgtt ataattaaat gataaggtag
     7321 aatatttctg catataaatt ctggctggcg tggaaatatt cttattggta gaaacaacta
     7381 catcctggtc atcatcctgc ctttctcttt atggttacaa tgatatacac tgtttgagat
     7441 gaggataaaa tactctgagt ccaaaccggg cccctctgct aaccatgttc atgccttctt
     7501 ctttttccta cagctcctgg gcaacgtgct ggttgttgtg ctgtctcatc attttggcaa
     7561 agaattcact cctcaggtgc aggctgccta tcagaaggtg gtggctggtg tggccaatgc
     7621 cctggctcac aaataccact gagatctttt tccctctgcc aaaaattatg gggacatcat
     7681 gaagcccctt gagcatctga cttctggcta ataaaggaaa tttattttca ttgcaatagt
     7741 gtgttggaat tttttgtgtc tctcactcgg aaggacatat gggagggcaa atcatttaaa
     7801 acatcagaat gagtatttgg tttagagttt ggcaacatat gccatatgct ggctgccatg
     7861 aacaaaggtg gctataaaga ggtcatcagt atatgaaaca gccccctgct gtccattcct
     7921 tattccatag aaaagccttg acttgaggtt agattttttt tatattttgt tttgtgttat
     7981 ttttttcttt aacatcccta aaattttcct tacatgtttt actagccaga tttttcctcc
     8041 tctcctgact actcccagtc atagctgtcc ctcttctctt atgaagatcc tcgagaagct
     8101 gtttgcaaaa gcctaggcct ccaaaaaagc ctcctcacta cttctggaat agctcagagg
     8161 ccgaggcggc ctcggcctct gcataaataa aaaaaattag tcagccatgg ggcggagaat
     8221 gggcggaact gggcggagtt aggggcggga tgggcggagt taggggcggg actatggttg
     8281 ctgactaatt gagatgcagc tgcattaatg aatcggccaa cgcgcgggga gaggcggttt
     8341 gcgtattggg cgctcttccg cttcctcgct cactgactcg ctgcgctcgg tcgttcggct
     8401 gcggcgagcg gtatcagctc actcaaaggc ggtaatacgg ttatccacag aatcagggga
     8461 taacgcagga aagaacatgt gagcaaaagg ccagcaaaag gccaggaacc gtaaaaaggc
     8521 cgcgttgctg gcgtttttcc ataggctccg cccccctgac gagcatcaca aaaatcgacg
     8581 ctcaagtcag aggtggcgaa acccgacagg actataaaga taccaggcgt ttccccctgg
     8641 aagctccctc gtgcgctctc ctgttccgac cctgccgctt accggatacc tgtccgcctt
     8701 tctcccttcg ggaagcgtgg cgctttctca tagctcacgc tgtaggtatc tcagttcggt
     8761 gtaggtcgtt cgctccaagc tgggctgtgt gcacgaaccc cccgttcagc ccgaccgctg
     8821 cgccttatcc ggtaactatc gtcttgagtc caacccggta agacacgact tatcgccact
     8881 ggcagcagcc actggtaaca ggattagcag agcgaggtat gtaggcggtg ctacagagtt
     8941 cttgaagtgg tggcctaact acggctacac tagaaggaca gtatttggta tctgcgctct
     9001 gctgaagcca gttaccttcg gaaaaagagt tggtagctct tgatccggca aacaaaccac
     9061 cgctggtagc ggtggttttt ttgtttgcaa gcagcagatt acgcgcagaa aaaaaggatc
     9121 tcaagaagat cctttgatct tttctacggg gtctgacgct cagtggaacg aaaactcacg
     9181 ttaagggatt ttggtcatga gattatcaaa aaggatcttc acctagatcc ttttaaatta
     9241 aaaatgaagt tttaaatcaa tctaaagtat atatgagtaa acttggtctg acagttacca
     9301 atgcttaatc agtgaggcac ctatctcagc gatctgtcta tttcgttcat ccatagttgc
     9361 ctgactcccc gtcgtgtaga taactacgat acgggagggc ttaccatctg gccccagtgc
     9421 tgcaatgata ccgcgagacc cacgctcacc ggctccagat ttatcagcaa taaaccagcc
     9481 agccggaagg gccgagcgca gaagtggtcc tgcaacttta tccgcctcca tccagtctat
     9541 taattgttgc cgggaagcta gagtaagtag ttcgccagtt aatagtttgc gcaacgttgt
     9601 tgccattgct acaggcatcg tggtgtcacg ctcgtcgttt ggtatggctt cattcagctc
     9661 cggttcccaa cgatcaaggc gagttacatg atcccccatg ttgtgcaaaa aagcggttag
     9721 ctccttcggt cctccgatcg ttgtcagaag taagttggcc gcagtgttat cactcatggt
     9781 tatggcagca ctgcataatt ctcttactgt catgccatcc gtaagatgct tttctgtgac
     9841 tggtgagtac tcaaccaagt cattctgaga atagtgtatg cggcgaccga gttgctcttg
     9901 cccggcgtca atacgggata ataccgcgcc acatagcaga actttaaaag tgctcatcat
     9961 tggaaaacgt tcttcggggc gaaaactctc aaggatctta ccgctgttga gatccagttc
    10021 gatgtaaccc actcgtgcac ccaactgatc ttcagcatct tttactttca ccagcgtttc
    10081 tgggtgagca aaaacaggaa ggcaaaatgc cgcaaaaaag ggaataaggg cgacacggaa
    10141 atgttgaata ctcatactct tcctttttca atattattga agcatttatc agggttattg
    10201 tctcatgagc ggatacatat ttgaatgtat ttagaaaaat aaacaaatag gggttccgcg
    10261 cacatttccc cgaaaagtgc cacctgacgt ctaagaaacc attattatca tgacattaac
    10321 ctataaaaat aggcgtatca cgaggccctt tcgtctcgcg cgtttcggtg atgacggtga
    10381 aaacctctga cacatgcagc tcccggagac ggtcacagct tgtctgtaag cggatgccgg
    10441 gagcagacaa gcccgtcagg gcgcgtcagc gggtgttggc gggtgtcggg gctggcttaa
    10501 ctatgcggca tcagagcaga ttgtactgag agtgcaccat atgcggtgtg aaataccgca
    10561 cagatgcgta aggagaaaat accgcatcag gaaattgtaa acgttaatat tttgttaaaa
    10621 ttcgcgttaa atttttgtta aatcagctca ttttttaacc aataggccga aatcggcaaa
    10681 atcccttata aatcaaaaga atagaccgag atagggttga gtgttgttcc agtttggaac
    10741 aagagtccac tattaaagaa cgtggactcc aacgtcaaag gnnnnnnnnn nnnnnnnnnn
    10801 nnnnnnnnnn nnnnnnnnnn nnnnnnnnnn tnnnnnnnnn nnnnnnnnnn nnnnnnnnnn
    10861 nnnnnnnnnn nnnnnnnnnn nnnnnnnnnn nnnnnnnnnn nnnnnnnnnn nnnnnnnnnn
    10921 nngnnnnnnn nnnnnnnnnn nnnnnnnnnn nnnnnnnnnn nnnnnnnnnn nnnnnnnnnn
    10981 nnnnnnnnnn nnnnnnnnnn nnnnnnnnnn nnnnnnnnnn nnnnnnnnnn nnnnnnnnnn
    11041 nnnnnnncgc gccattcgcc attcaggctg cgcaactgtt gggaagggcg atcggtgcgg
    11101 gcctcttcgc tattacgcca gctggcgaaa gggggatgtg ctgcaaggcg attaagttgg
    11161 gtaacgccag ggttttccca gtcacgacgt tgtaaaacga cggccagtga attgtaatac
    11221 gactcactat agggcgaatt cgagctcgcc cc
//
