Features (pLannotate 1.2.2; 18 found; start..end, strand, type, name):
    304..507     +  promoter       CMV promoter: human cytomegalovirus (CMV) immediate early promoter
    597..636     +  5'UTR          HSV TK 5'-UTR: 5' untranslated region from the herpes simplex virus thymidine kinase gene
    747..6848    +  CDS            HCFC1: HCFC1_HUMAN - Also known as HCF1, HFC1. Experimental evidence at protein level: Swiss-Prot protein existence level 1. (Microbial infection) In case of human herpes simplex virus (HSV) infection, HCFC1 forms a multiprotein-DNA complex with the viral transactivator protein VP16 and POU2F1 thereby enabling the transcription of the viral immediate early genes. From Homo sapiens (Human).
   6888..6927    -  misc_feature   MCS (fragment): pBluescript multiple cloning site
   6941..7513    +  intron         β-globin intron: intron from rabbit β-globin gene
   7517..7639    +  CDS            HBB: HBB_COLGU - Experimental evidence at transcript level: Swiss-Prot protein existence level 2. Involved in oxygen transport from the lung to the various peripheral tissues. From Colobus guereza (Mantled guereza) (Eastern black-and-white colobus monkey).
   7710..7765    +  polyA_signal   β-globin poly(A) signal: rabbit β-globin polyadenylation signal (Gil and Proudfoot, 1987)
   8105..8294    -  promoter       SV40 promoter: SV40 early promoter
   8294..8348    -  CDS            lacI (fragment): lac repressor; lacI; The lac repressor binds to the lac operator to inhibit transcription in E. coli. This inhibition can be relieved by adding lactose or isopropyl-β-D-thiogalactopyranoside (IPTG).
   8531..9119    -  rep_origin     ori: high-copy-number ColE1/pMB1/pBR322/pUC origin of replication
   9290..10150   -  CDS            AmpR: β-lactamase; bla; confers resistance to ampicillin, carbenicillin, and related antibiotics
  10151..10255   -  promoter       AmpR promoter: bla
  10350..10385   +  CDS            rop (fragment): Rop protein, which maintains plasmids at low copy number; rop
  10487..10586   +  misc_feature   bom (fragment): basis of mobility region from pBR322
  10614..11042   -  rep_origin     f1 ori (sequence partly withheld): f1 bacteriophage origin of replication; arrow indicates direction of (+) strand synthesis
  11046..11203   -  CDS            lacZα (fragment): LacZα fragment of β-galactosidase; lacZ fragment
  11206..11224   +  promoter       T7 promoter: promoter for bacteriophage T7 RNA polymerase
  11243..303     +  enhancer       CMV enhancer (across the origin): human cytomegalovirus immediate early enhancer
>Addgene plasmid #53309 | pCGN-HCF-1 fl | addgene full sequence | sequence record 466891 | Addgene NGS Result
GTTACATAACTTACGGTAAATGGCCCGCCTGGCTGACCGCCCAACGACCCCCGCCCATTGACGTCAATAA
TGACGTATGTTCCCATAGTAACGCCAATAGGGACTTTCCATTGACGTCAATGGGTGGAGTATTTACGGTA
AACTGCCCACTTGGCAGTACATCAAGTGTATCATATGCCAAGTACGCCCCCTATTGACGTCAATGACGGT
AAATGGCCCGCCTGGCATTATGCCCAGTACATGACCTTATGGGACTTTCCTACTTGGCAGTACATCTACG
TATTAGTCATCGCTATTACCATGGTGATGCGGTTTTGGCAGTACATCAATGGGCGTGGATAGCGGTTTGA
CTCACGGGGATTTCCAAGTCTCCACCCCATTGACGTCAATGGGAGTTTGTTTTGGCACCAAAATCAACGG
GACTTTCCAAAATGTCGTAACAACTCCGCCCCATTGACGCAAATGGGCGGTAGGCGTGTACGGTGGGAGG
TCTATATAAGCAGAGCTCGTTTAGTGAACCGTCAGATCGCCTGGAGACGCCATCCACGCTGTTTTGACCT
CCATAGAAGACACCGGGACCGATCCAGCCTCCGGGGGATCTTGGTGGCGTGAAACTCCCGCACCTCTTCG
GCCAGCGCCTTGTAGAAGCGCGTATGGCTTCTAGCTATCCTTATGACGTGCCTGACTATGCCAGCCTGGG
AGGACCTTCTAGATCACGTCGTGCATCTGGTACGTACGGACGCGTCGCTTCGGCCGTGTCGCCCGCCAAC
TTGCCAGCGGTGCTTCTGCAGCCCCGCTGGAAGCGAGTGGTGGGCTGGTCGGGTCCGGTGCCACGGCCCC
GCCACGGCCACCGCGCCGTGGCCATCAAGGAGCTCATCGTGGTGTTTGGCGGCGGCAACGAGGGAATAGT
GGACGAACTGCACGTGTACAACACGGCAACCAACCAGTGGTTCATCCCAGCCGTGAGGGGGGACATTCCC
CCTGGGTGTGCAGCCTATGGCTTCGTGTGTGACGGGACTCGCCTCCTGGTGTTTGGTGGGATGGTGGAGT
ATGGGAAATACAGCAATGACCTCTACGAACTCCAGGCGAGCCGGTGGGAGTGGAAGAGACTCAAAGCAAA
GACGCCCAAAAACGGGCCCCCTCCGTGTCCTCGACTCGGGCACAGCTTCTCCCTTGTGGGCAACAAATGC
TACCTGTTTGGGGGTCTGGCCAATGATAGCGAGGACCCAAAGAACAACATTCCAAGGTACCTGAATGACT
TATATATCCTGGAATTACGGCCAGGCTCTGGAGTGGTAGCCTGGGACATTCCCATCACTTACGGGGTCCT
ACCACCACCCCGGGAGTCACATACTGCCGTGGTCTACACCGAAAAAGACAATAAGAAGTCCAAGCTGGTG
ATCTACGGCGGGATGAGTGGCTGCAGGCTGGGGGACCTGTGGACCCTAGATATTGACACCCTGACGTGGA
ATAAGCCCAGTCTCAGCGGGGTGGCGCCTCTTCCTCGCAGTCTCCACTCGGCAACCACCATCGGAAATAA
AATGTACGTGTTTGGTGGCTGGGTGCCTCTCGTCATGGATGACGTCAAAGTGGCCACACACGAGAAGGAG
TGGAAGTGTACCAACACGCTGGCTTGTCTCAACCTGGATACCATGGCCTGGGAGACCATCCTGATGGATA
CACTGGAGGACAACATCCCCCGTGCTCGGGCTGGCCACTGCGCAGTCGCCATCAACACCCGCCTGTACAT
TTGGAGTGGGCGTGACGGCTACCGCAAGGCCTGGAACAACCAGGTCTGCTGCAAGGACCTCTGGTACCTA
GAGACAGAAAAGCCACCACCCCCAGCCCGAGTACAACTGGTACGCGCCAACACCAACTCCCTGGAGGTGA
GCTGGGGGGCAGTGGCAACAGCCGACAGCTACCTTCTCCAGCTCCAGAAATATGACATTCCTGCCACGGC
TGCTACTGCCACCTCCCCTACACCCAATCCGGTCCCATCTGTGCCTGCCAACCCTCCCAAGAGCCCTGCC
CCAGCAGCAGCCGCACCTGCTGTGCAGCCGCTGACCCAAGTAGGCATCACGCTCCTGCCCCAGGCTGCCC
CCGCACCCCCGACCACCACCACCATCCAGGTCTTGCCAACGGTGCCTGGCAGCTCCATTTCTGTGCCCAC
CGCAGCCAGGACTCAAGGTGTCCCTGCTGTTCTCAAAGTGACCGGTCCTCAGGCTACAACAGGAACTCCA
TTGGTCACCATGCGACCTGCCAGCCAGGCTGGGAAAGCCCCTGTCACCGTGACCTCCCTTCCCGCCGGAG
TGCGGATGGTTGTGCCAACACAGAGTGCCCAGGGAACGGTGATTGGCAGTAGCCCACAGATGAGTGGGAT
GGCCGCACTGGCCGCTGCGGCCGCTGCCACCCAGAAGATCCCCCCTTCCTCGGCACCCACGGTGCTGAGT
GTCCCAGCGGGTACCACCATCGTGAAGACCATGGCTGTGACACCTGGCACTACCACCCTCCCAGCCACTG
TGAAGGTGGCCTCCTCGCCAGTCATGGTGAGCAACCCTGCCACTCGCATGCTGAAGACTGCAGCCGCCCA
GGTGGGGACATCGGTTTCCTCCGCCACCAACACGTCTACCCGCCCTATCATCACAGTGCACAAGTCAGGC
ACTGTGACAGTGGCCCAGCAAGCCCAGGTGGTGACCACAGTTGTGGGCGGGGTCACCAAGACCATCACCC
TGGTGAAGAGCCCCATCTCTGTCCCAGGAGGCAGTGCTCTGATTTCCAATCTGGGCAAAGTGATGTCGGT
GGTCCAGACCAAACCAGTTCAGACTTCAGCAGTCACAGGCCAGGCGTCCACGGGTCCTGTGACTCAGATC
ATCCAGACCAAAGGGCCCCTGCCAGCGGGAACAATCCTGAAGCTGGTGACCTCAGCAGATGGCAAGCCCA
CCACCATCATCACTACCACGCAGGCCAGTGGGGCGGGGACCAAGCCCACCATCCTGGGCATCAGCAGCGT
CTCCCCCAGTACCACCAAGCCCGGCACGACCACCATCATCAAAACCATCCCCATGTCGGCCATCATCACC
CAGGCGGGCGCCACGGGTGTGACCAGCAGTCCTGGCATCAAGTCCCCCATCACCATCATCACCACCAAGG
TGATGACTTCAGGAACTGGAGCACCTGCGAAAATCATCACTGCTGTCCCCAAAATTGCCACTGGCCACGG
GCAGCAGGGAGTGACCCAGGTGGTGCTTAAGGGGGCCCCGGGACAGCCAGGCACCATCCTCCGCACTGTG
CCCATGGGGGGTGTTCGCCTGGTCACACCCGTCACCGTCTCCGCCGTCAAGCCAGCCGTCACCACGTTGG
TTGTGAAAGGCACCACAGGTGTCACGACCCTAGGCACAGTGACAGGCACCGTCTCCACCAGCCTTGCCGG
GGCGGGGGGCCACAGCACTAGTGCTTCCCTGGCCACGCCCATCACCACCTTGGGCACCATTGCCACCCTC
TCAAGCCAGGTGATCAACCCCACTGCCATCACTGTGTCGGCCGCACAGACCACGCTGACAGCGGCAGGCG
GGCTCACAACCCCAACCATCACCATGCAGCCCGTGTCCCAGCCCACCCAGGTAACTCTGATCACGGCACC
TAGTGGGGTGGAGGCCCAGCCTGTGCATGACCTCCCTGTGTCCATTCTGGCCTCCCCGACTACAGAACAG
CCCACCGCCACAGTTACCATCGCCGACTCAGGCCAGGGTGATGTGCAGCCTGGCACTGTCACCTTGGTGT
GCTCCAACCCACCCTGTGAGACCCACGAGACTGGCACCACCAACACGGCCACCACTACTGTTGTGGCTAA
CCTTGGGGGACACCCCCAGCCCACCCAAGTGCAGTTCGTCTGTGACAGACAGGAGGCAGCTGCTTCTCTT
GTGACCTCGACTGTGGGCCAGCAGAATGGTAGCGTGGTCCGAGTCTGTTCGAACCCGCCCTGCGAGACCC
ACGAGACGGGCACCACCAACACCGCCACCACCGCCACCTCCAACATGGCCGGGCAGCATGGCTGCTCAAA
CCCACCCTGCGAGACCCACGAGACGGGCACCACCAACACTGCCACTACAGCCATGTCGAGCGTCGGCGCC
AACCACCAGCGAGATGCCCGTCGGGCCTGTGCAGCTGGCACCCCTGCCGTGATCCGGATCAGTGTGGCCA
CTGGGGCGCTGGAGGCAGCCCAGGGCTCTAAGTCCCAGTGCCAAACCCGCCAGACCAGCGCGACCAGCAC
CACCATGACTGTGATGGCCACCGGGGCCCCGTGCTCGGCCGGCCCACTCCTTGGGCCGAGCATGGCACGG
GAGCCCGGGGGCCGCAGCCCTGCTTTTGTGCAGTTGGCCCCTCTGAGCAGCAAAGTCAGGCTGAGCAGCC
CAAGCATTAAGGACCTTCCTGCGGGGCGCCACAGCCATGCGGTCAGCACCGCTGCCATGACCCGTTCCAG
CGTGGGTGCTGGGGAGCCCCGCATGGCACCTGTGTGCGAGAGCCTCCAGGGTGGCTCGCCCAGCACCACA
GTGACTGTGACAGCCCTGGAGGCACTGCTGTGCCCCTCGGCCACCGTGACCCAAGTCTGCTCCAACCCAC
CATGTGAGACCCACGAGACAGGCACCACCAACACCGCCACTACCTCGAATGCAGGCAGCGCCCAGAGGGT
GTGCTCCAACCCGCCATGCGAGACCCACGAGACGGGCACCACCCACACGGCCACCACCGCTACTTCAAAC
GGGGGCACGGGCCAGCCCGAGGGTGGGCAGCAGCCCCCTGCTGGTCGCCCCTGTGAGACACACCAGACCA
CTTCCACTGGCACCACCATGTCGGTCAGCGTGGGTGCCCTGCTTCCCGACGCCACTTCTTCCCACAGGAC
CGTGGAGTCTGGCCTAGAGGTGGCGGCGGCACCCAGCGTCACCCCCCAGGCTGGCACCGCGCTGCTGGCT
CCTTTCCCAACACAGAGGGTGTGCTCCAACCCCCCCTGTGAGACCCACGAGACGGGCACCACTCACACGG
CCACCACTGTCACTTCCAACATGAGTTCAAACCAAGACCCCCCACCTGCTGCCAGCGATCAGGGAGAGGT
GGAGAGCACCCAGGGCGACAGCGTGAACATCACCAGCTCCAGTGCCATCACGACAACCGTGTCCTCCACA
CTGACGCGGGCTGTGACCACCGTGACGCAGTCCACACCGGTCCCGGGCCCCTCTGTGCCGCCCCCAGAGG
AACTCCAGGTGTCGCCAGGTCCTCGCCAGCAGCTGCCGCCACGGCAGCTTCTGCAGTCGGCTTCCACAGC
CCTGATGGGGGAGTCCGCCGAGGTCCTGTCAGCCTCCCAGACCCCTGAGCTCCCGGCCGCCGTGGATCTG
AGCAGCACAGGGGAGCCATCTTCGGGCCAGGAGTCTGCCGGCTCTGCGGTGGTGGCCACTGTGGTGGTCC
AGCCACCCCCACCCACACAGTCCGAAGTAGACCAGTTATCACTTCCCCAAGAGCTAATGGCCGAGGCCCA
AGCTGGCACCACCACCCTCATGGTAACGGGGCTCACCCCCGAGGAGCTGGCAGTGACGGCTGCTGCAGAA
GCAGCTGCCCAGGCCGCAGCCACGGAGGAAGCCCAGGCCCTGGCCATCCAGGCGGTGCTCCAGGCCGCGC
AGCAGGCCGTCATGGGCACCGGCGAGCCCATGGACACCTCCGAGGCAGCAGCAACCGTGACTCAGGCGGA
GCTGGGGCACCTGTCGGCCGAGGGTCAGGAGGGCCAGGCCACCACCATACCCATTGTGCTGACACAGCAG
GAGCTGGCTGCCCTGGTGCAGCAGCAGCAGCTGCAGGAGGCCCAGGCCCAGCAGCAGCATCACCACCTCC
CCACTGAGGCCCTGGCCCCTGCCGACAGTCTCAACGACCCAGCCATTGAGAGCAATTGCCTCAATGAGCT
GGCCGGCACGGTCCCCAGCACTGTGGCGCTGCTGCCCTCAACGGCCACTGAGAGCCTGGCTCCATCCAAC
ACATTTGTGGCCCCCCAGCCGGTTGTGGTGGCCAGCCCAGCCAAGCTGCAGGCTGCAGCTACCCTGACCG
AAGTGGCCAATGGCATCGAGTCCCTGGGTGTGAAGCCAGACCTCCCGCCCCCACCCAGCAAAGCCCCCAT
GAAGAAGGAAAACCAGTGGTTTGATGTGGGAGTCATTAAGGGCACCAATGTAATGGTGACACACTATTTC
CTGCCACCAGATGATGCTGTCCCATCAGACGATGATTTGGGCACCGTCCCTGACTATAACCAGCTGAAGA
AGCAGGAGCTGCAGCCAGGCACAGCCTATAAGTTTCGTGTTGCCGGAATCAATGCCTGTGGCCGGGGGCC
CTTCAGCGAAATCTCAGCCTTTAAGACGTGCCTGCCTGGTTTCCCAGGGGCCCCTTGTGCCATTAAAATC
AGCAAAAGTCCGGATGGTGCTCACCTCACCTGGGAGCCACCCTCTGTGACCTCCGGCAAGATTATCGAGT
ACTCCGTGTACCTGGCCATCCAGAGCTCACAGGCTGGGGGCGAGCTCAAGAGCTCCACCCCGGCCCAGCT
GGCCTTCATGCGGGTGTACTGTGGGCCCAGCCCCTCCTGCCTGGTGCAGTCCTCCAGCCTTTCCAACGCC
CACATCGACTACACCACCAAGCCCGCCATCATCTTCCGCATCGCCGCCCGCAATGAGAAGGGCTATGGCC
CGGCCACACAAGTGAGGTGGCTGCAGGAAACCAGTAAAGACAGCTCTGGCACCAAGCCAGCCAACAAGCG
GCCCATGTCCTCTCCAGAAATGAAATCTGCTCCAAAGAAATCTAAGGCCGATGGTCAGGGCGAGCAGAAG
CTGATCTCTGAGGAGGACACGGTATCGCGATAAGCTTGATATCGAATTCCTGCAGCCCGGGGGATCCTGA
GAACTTCAGGGTGAGTTTGGGGACCCTTGATTGTTCTTTCTTTTTCGCTATTGTAAAATTCATGTTATAT
GGAGGGGGCAAAGTTTTCAGGGTGTTGTTTAGAATGGGAAGATGTCCCTTGTATCACCATGGACCCTCAT
GATAATTTTGTTTCTTTCACTTTCTACTCTGTTGACAACCATTGTCTCCTCTTATTTTCTTTTCATTTTC
TGTAACTTTTTCGTTAAACTTTAGCTTGCATTTGTAACGAATTTTTAAATTCACTTTTGTTTATTTGTCA
GATTGTAAGTACTTTCTCTAATCACTTTTTTTTCAAGGCAATCAGGGTATATTATATTGTACTTCAGCAC
AGTTTTAGAGAACAATTGTTATAATTAAATGATAAGGTAGAATATTTCTGCATATAAATTCTGGCTGGCG
TGGAAATATTCTTATTGGTAGAAACAACTACACCCTGGTCATCATCCTGCCTTTCTCTTTATGGTTACAA
TGATATACACTGTTTGAGATGAGGATAAAATACTCTGAGTCCAAACCGGGCCCCTCTGCTAACCATGTTC
ATGCCTTCTTCTCTTTCCTACAGCTCCTGGGCAACGTGCTGGTTGTTGTGCTGTCTCATCATTTTGGCAA
AGAATTCACTCCTCAGGTGCAGGCTGCCTATCAGAAGGTGGTGGCTGGTGTGGCCAATGCCCTGGCTCAC
AAATACCACTGAGATCTTTTTCCCTCTGCCAAAAATTATGGGGACATCATGAAGCCCCTTGAGCATCTGA
CTTCTGGCTAATAAAGGAAATTTATTTTCATTGCAATAGTGTGTTGGAATTTTTTGTGTCTCTCACTCGG
AAGGACATATGGGAGGGCAAATCATTTAAAACATCAGAATGAGTATTTGGTTTAGAGTTTGGCAACATAT
GCCCATATGCTGGCTGCCATGAACAAAGGTTGGCTATAAAGAGGTCATCAGTATATGAAACAGCCCCCTG
CTGTCCATTCCTTATTCCATAGAAAAGCCTTGACTTGAGGTTAGATTTTTTTTATATTTTGTTTTGTGTT
ATTTTTTTCTTTAACATCCCTAAAATTTTCCTTACATGTTTTACTAGCCAGATTTTTCCTCCTCTCCTGA
CTACTCCCAGTCATAGCTGTCCCTCTTCTCTTATGGAGATCCCTCGAGGAGCTTTTTGCAAAAGCCTAGG
CCTCCAAAAAAGCCTCTTCACTACTTCTGGAATAGCTCAGAGGCCGAGGCGGCCTCGGCCTCTGCATAAA
TAAAAAAAATTAGTCAGCCATGGGGCGGAGAATGGGCGGAACTGGGCGGAGTTAGGGGCGGGATGGGCGG
AGTTAGGGGCGGGACTATGGTTGCTGACTAATTGCTGCATTAATGAATCGGCCAACGCGCGGGGAGAGGC
GGTTTGCGTATTGGGCGCTCTTCCGCTTCCTCGCTCACTGACTCGCTGCGCTCGGTCGTTCGGCTGCGGC
GAGCGGTATCAGCTCACTCAAAGGCGGTAATACGGTTATCCACAGAATCAGGGGATAACGCAGGAAAGAA
CATGTGAGCAAAAGGCCAGCAAAAGGCCAGGAACCGTAAAAAGGCCGCGTTGCTGGCGTTTTTCCATAGG
CTCCGCCCCCCTGACGAGCATCACAAAAATCGACGCTCAAGTCAGAGGTGGCGAAACCCGACAGGACTAT
AAAGATACCAGGCGTTTCCCCCTGGAAGCTCCCTCGTGCGCTCTCCTGTTCCGACCCTGCCGCTTACCGG
ATACCTGTCCGCCTTTCTCCCTTCGGGAAGCGTGGCGCTTTCTCATAGCTCACGCTGTAGGTATCTCAGT
TCGGTGTAGGTCGTTCGCTCCAAGCTGGGCTGTGTGCACGAACCCCCCGTTCAGCCCGACCGCTGCGCCT
TATCCGGTAACTATCGTCTTGAGTCCAACCCGGTAAGACACGACTTATCGCCACTGGCAGCAGCCACTGG
TAACAGGATTAGCAGAGCGAGGTATGTAGGCGGTGCTACAGAGTTCTTGAAGTGGTGGCCTAACTACGGC
TACACTAGAAGAACAGTATTTGGTATCTGCGCTCTGCTGAAGCCAGTTACCTTCGGAAAAAGAGTTGGTA
GCTCTTGATCCGGCAAACAAACCACCGCTGGTAGCGGTGGTTTTTTTGTTTGCAAGCAGCAGATTACGCG
CAGAAAAAAAGGATCTCAAGAAGATCCTTTGATCTTTTCTACGGGGTCTGACGCTCAGTGGAACGAAAAC
TCACGTTAAGGGATTTTGGTCATGAGATTATCAAAAAGGATCTTCACCTAGATCCTTTTAAATTAAAAAT
GAAGTTTTAAATCAATCTAAAGTATATATGAGTAAACTTGGTCTGACAGTTACCAATGCTTAATCAGTGA
GGCACCTATCTCAGCGATCTGTCTATTTCGTTCATCCATAGTTGCCTGACTCCCCGTCGTGTAGATAACT
ACGATACGGGAGGGCTTACCATCTGGCCCCAGTGCTGCAATGATACCGCGAGACCCACGCTCACCGGCTC
CAGATTTATCAGCAATAAACCAGCCAGCCGGAAGGGCCGAGCGCAGAAGTGGTCCTGCAACTTTATCCGC
CTCCATCCAGTCTATTAATTGTTGCCGGGAAGCTAGAGTAAGTAGTTCGCCAGTTAATAGTTTGCGCAAC
GTTGTTGCCATTGCTACAGGCATCGTGGTGTCACGCTCGTCGTTTGGTATGGCTTCATTCAGCTCCGGTT
CCCAACGATCAAGGCGAGTTACATGATCCCCCATGTTGTGCAAAAAAGCGGTTAGCTCCTTCGGTCCTCC
GATCGTTGTCAGAAGTAAGTTGGCCGCAGTGTTATCACTCATGGTTATGGCAGCACTGCATAATTCTCTT
ACTGTCATGCCATCCGTAAGATGCTTTTCTGTGACTGGTGAGTACTCAACCAAGTCATTCTGAGAATAGT
GTATGCGGCGACCGAGTTGCTCTTGCCCGGCGTCAATACGGGATAATACCGCGCCACATAGCAGAACTTT
AAAAGTGCTCATCATTGGAAAACGTTCTTCGGGGCGAAAACTCTCAAGGATCTTACCGCTGTTGAGATCC
AGTTCGATGTAACCCACTCGTGCACCCAACTGATCTTCAGCATCTTTTACTTTCACCAGCGTTTCTGGGT
GAGCAAAAACAGGAAGGCAAAATGCCGCAAAAAAGGGAATAAGGGCGACACGGAAATGTTGAATACTCAT
ACTCTTCCTTTTTCAATATTATTGAAGCATTTATCAGGGTTATTGTCTCATGAGCGGATACATATTTGAA
TGTATTTAGAAAAATAAACAAATAGGGGTTCCGCGCACATTTCCCCGAAAAGTGCCACCTGACGTCTAAG
AAACCATTATTATCATGACATTAACCTATAAAAATAGGCGTATCACGAGGCCCTTTCGTCTCGCGCGTTT
CGGTGATGACGGTGAAAACCTCTGACACATGCAGCTCCCGGAGACGGTCACAGCTTGTCTGTAAGCGGAT
GCCGGGAGCAGACAAGCCCGTCAGGGCGCGTCAGCGGGTGTTGGCGGGTGTCGGGGCTGGCTTAACTATG
CGGCATCAGAGCAGATTGTACTGAGAGTGCACCATATGCGGTGTGAAATACCGCACAGATGCGTAAGGAG
AAAATACCGCATCAGGAAATTGTAAGCGTTAATATTTTGTTAAAATTCGCGTTAAATTTTTGTTAAATCA
GCTCATTTTTTAACCAATAGGCCGAAATCGGCAAAATCCCTTATAAATCAAAAGAATAGACCGAGATAGG
GTTGAGTGTTGTTCCAGTTTGGAACAAGAGTCCACTATTAAAGAACGTGGACTCCAACGTCAAAGG
[49 nt withheld, positions 10777-10825]
T
[91 nt withheld, positions 10827-10917]
G
[124 nt withheld, positions 10919-11042]
CCATTCGCCATTCAGGCTGCGCAACTGTTGGGAAGGGCGATCGGTGCGGGCCTCTTCGCTATTACGCCAG
CTGGCGAAAGGGGGATGTGCTGCAAGGCGATTAAGTTGGGTAACGCCAGGGTTTTCCCAGTCACGACGTT
GTAAAACGACGGCCAGTGAATTGTAATACGACTCACTATAGGGCGAATTCGAGCTCGCCCC
