>Addgene plasmid #53309 | pCGN-HCF-1 fl | addgene partial sequence | sequence record 86087 | CMV-F 5'-CGCAAATGGGCGGTAGGCGTG-3'
AGAGCTCGTTTAGTGAACCGTCAGATCGCCTGGAGACGCCATCCACGCTGTTTTGACCTCCATAGAAGAC
ACCGGGACCGATCCAGCCTCCGGGGGATCTTGGTGGCGTGAAACTCCCGCACCTCTTCGGCCAGCGCCTT
GTAGAAGCGCGTATGGCTTCTAGCTATCCTTATGACGTGCCTGACTATGCCAGCCTGGGAGGACCTTCTA
GATCACGTCGTGCATCTGGTACGTACGGACGCGTCGCTTCGGCCGTGTCGCCCGCCAACTTGCCAGCGGT
GCTTCTGCAGCCCCGCTGGAAGCGAGTGGTGGGCTGGTCGGGTCCGGTGCCACGGCCCCGCCACGGCCAC
CGCGCCGTGGCCATCAAGGAGCTCATCGTGGTGTTTGGCGGCGGCAACGAGGGAATAGTGGACGAACTGC
ACGTGTACAACACGGCAACCAACCAGTGGTTCATCCCAGCCGTGAGGGGGGACATTCCCCCTGGGTGTGC
AGCCTATGGCTTCGTGTGTGACGGGACTCGCCTCCTGGTGTTTGGTGGGATGGTGGAGTATGGGAAATAC
AGCAATGACCTCTACGAACTCCAGGCGAGCCGGTGGGAGTGGAAGAGACTCAAAGCAAAGACGCCCAAAA
ACGGGCCCCCTCCGTGTCCTCGACTCGGGCACAGCTTCTCCCTTGTGGGCAACAAATGCTACCTGTTTGG
GGGTCTGGCCAATGATAGCGAGGACCCAAAGAACAACATTCCAAGGTACCTGAATGACTTATATATCCTG
GAATTACGGCCAGGCTCTGGAGTGGTAGCCTGGGACATTCCCATCACTTACGGGGTCCTACCACCACCCC
GGGAGTCACATACTGCCGTGGTCTACACCGAAAAAGACAATAAGAAGTCCAAGCTGGTGATCTACGGCGG
GATGAGTGGCTGCAGGCTGGGGGACCTGTGGACCCTAGATATTGACACCCTGACGTGGAATAAGCCCAGT
CTCAGCGGGGTGGCGCCTCTTCCTCGCAG
