>Addgene plasmid #53309 | pCGN-HCF-1 fl | addgene partial sequence | sequence record 86089 | Bglob-intron-R 5'-TTTGCCCCCTCCATATAACA-3'
AAGGGTCCCCAAACTCACCCTGAAGTTCTCAGGATCCCCCGGGCTGCAGGAATTCGATATCAAGCTTATC
GCGATACCGTGTCCTCCTCAGAGATCAGCTTCTGCTCGCCCTGACCATCGGCCTTAGATTTCTTTGGAGC
AGATTTCATTTCTGGAGAGGACATGGGCCGCTTGTTGGCTGGCTTGGTGCCAGAGCTGTCTTTACTGGTT
TCCTGCAGCCACCTCACTTGTGTGGCCGGGCCATAGCCCTTCTCATTGCGGGCGGCGATGCGGAAGATGA
TGGCGGGCTTGGTGGTGTAGTCGATGTGGGCGTTGGAAAGGCTGGAGGACTGCACCAGGCAGGAGGGGCT
GGGCCCACAGTACACCCGCATGAAGGCCAGCTGGGCCGGGGTGGAGCTCTTGAGCTCGCCCCCAGCCTGT
GAGCTCTGGATGGCCAGGTACACGGAGTACTCGATAATCTTGCCGGAGGTCACAGAGGGTGGCTCCCAGG
TGAGGTGAGCACCATCCGGACTTTTGCTGATTTTAATGGCACAAGGGGCCCCTGGGAAACCAGGCAGGCA
CGTCTTAAAGGCTGAGATTTCGCTGAAGGGCCCCCGGCCACAGGCATTGATTCCGGCAACACGAAACTTA
TAGGCTGTGCCTGGCTGCAGCTCCTGCTTCTTCAGCTGGTTATAGTCAGGGACGGTGCCCAAATCATCGT
CTGATGGGACAGCATCATCTGGTGGCAGGAAATAGTGTGTCACCATTACATTGGTGCCCTTAATGACTCC
CACATCAAACCACTGGTTTTCCTTCTTCATGGGGGCTTTGCTGGGTGGGGGCGGGAGGTCTGGCTTCACA
CCCAGGGACTCGATGCCATTGGCCACTTCGGTCAGGGTAGCTGCAGCCTGCAGCTTGGCTGGGCTGGCCA
CCACAACCGGCTGGGGGGCCACAAATGTGTTGGATGGAGCCAGGCTCTCAGTGG
